>Addgene plasmid #202710 | pWR10 | addgene full sequence | sequence record 417297 | Addgene NGS Result
CCAATGATACCGGTGCGATCGTGGGCCCTAGTACTTCCCTCGAGCCGTACACTTATTGTTAACTATGAAA
CATATACTTATGGACAAGGTTCACTGATTTGGACTGAAAAGCAAAAACGAGAAATGAGTCAACGTCTGAG
ATCAATCCCTAGACCACCCGGGAAGGTCATGTGTTTCATGAAGTACGATAAGGTTGGTAACCGATTGACT
CATTGGTTCGTGGCGGAGAAGTACGCAGAGTAAAACCGGGGCCGATTCGTGGTAAATTCTGGAATGATCC
AGAGGCGCGACATTTATGCAGACAATTTGTGTTTTGTCGCAAACGATGTTATAGCGAAATTTTTCACTCT
GTCAGATAAATGGATTTTGTCAAAAGGGGGAAGTAGAAGGAGAATGGGCCCGAGATGTTCTGCCAAATTC
TCAGTAGCATAATGTGAAAGAAGCCCTTACATTGTCCAGCCTCTGGCATCATTAAAAACCGTAGCGGAAA
CCAATTGTCTCTGTTCTTCCCTGGCACACCCTGGTAGCCCCACCCAGTTGTAGTACATCTCACACGCTGG
CAACTTGGGACAATCAGCAACTTTTTTTTCTTTTAATTTTTTCAGCGCGACATTTTGCCTCTTCTGCGAG
AACAGACTTTTTCACCTCCATCTCACCCCCCTTTGCACTTATATAAATTGGACCAGTTCCTCCCATTGTA
GAAAAAATTTTGCTGGACCTTTTTCTCTTTTTTTTGTCCTTTAGTTTCATACAATCTAAGTCTATCTACA
TGTACAATGGCCAAGTTGACCAGTGCCGTTCCAGTGCTCACCGCTCGCGACGTCGCCGGAGCTGTCGAGT
TCTGGACCGACCGGCTCGGTTTCTCCAGAGACTTCGTGGAGGACGACTTCGCCGGTGTGGTCCGGGACGA
CGTGACCTTGTTCATCAGCGCTGTCCAGGACCAGGTGGTGCCAGACAACACCTTGGCCTGGGTGTGGGTG
CGCGGCTTGGACGAGTTGTACGCCGAGTGGTCGGAGGTCGTGTCCACGAACTTCCGGGACGCCTCCGGTC
CAGCCATGACCGAGATCGGCGAGCAGCCATGGGGTCGGGAGTTCGCCTTGCGCGACCCAGCCGGCAACTG
CGTGCACTTCGTGGCCGAGGAGCAGGACTGAGCGGCCGCTAACCACTTGCAAAATCCTTTGTATTCTTGT
TCTGCAAACATTTTGTCCAATCTCTTATCTTTCTACGATGTTGAAGAACATACATTTTTGTTAGTCCAGC
TTGTTATCCTTTTTTTATTAAATAAAAAATTTTATTGTTAAAGTTGTTTTTCTTCTTTGTCTGTCCTGTT
TTAACTCATATATATTCTATATATTACAGAAAGAAAGTAGATCATCTAAAATAAACATTTATTTGATGAG
ACAAAGTAGGTTTTTTAGAATACAATGTAGCATCCTCTAATATACAATAGAGTTGTTTTATAAAAGCGAT
ACATTTAATATTATGACAGGACTGGTGAAGTGTATAGAATTGTGCTAATCTGGCAAACGAACCCAAGAAG
ACGTTAAAGCAAATAGTGCATTTTGTATTACAATCAAGTTCGTCGACCATGCATTAGATCTTGCATGCCT
CTAGAACCTAGGTGGCGCCACAGCTGTGGATCCTCGTTAGTATTTCCGTGAAGGCAGCCATTGTGAAAAT
TGAACATCACCTGAGGTATTTTAGCCACCAGAAGCGGCGGTACGGAAGAAAGTGTGTACGATGGTTGGTG
GTGGAATTGCGTGCATGCCTGATGGGGCAATATTAATTAGATAGAGCTTTGGTGATATTAGTGGATAATA
GAATTCACAGAGAAGACATCAGGAGCAATTTCCAAGAGCCATTGATGATGTAATTGCCCCAACAGCAAGA
TTCAGATCTGACAATTGACCACCGTTTTGTAGAAGCAAAAAATCGTAGATTATCACCAAGAGGGTTTTTC
ACCGAACCAGCAAATAGAAACTATGCCGTAGAACTCGCCCAGGCTTTTTTGCTAGCACTTTCCAGCAGTA
GAACCGTCCAATTAAGTCAACAGGAACCATTGAGGTCGAGCCCAACCACCTGAACCCCCTCACGGTCGTG
TCCCTATTATTGATCCAGAGGGTGCCAGTTTCGGTAGCCAATATTGGTTCATGGGTTTCTATGGCCCGGA
GTGAGTTTGCAGGTTGGCCCCGGCGCCGTCTGCAGGATGGGAGTTATAGCGGCCAAACTTCACATTTCGA
AATCCTGCTGCAGCCAATCTGAAGAATTAATATAAATTCGTGTCGAATCGCCGTCTGTGAAATTTCAGTA
CTTGATTTTCTTTTCTTCTTCTTTTTCTCTTTTGTTTCTTCAGAATCAATACACATTTTTTCTTCCCTAT
AAACAATTCATCGGTACCATGGTGAAGCGTGAGAAAAATGTCATCTATGGCCCTGAGCCTCTCCATCCTT
TGGAGGATTTGACTGCCGGCGAAATGTTGTTTCGTGCTCTCCGCAAGCACTCTCATTTGCCTCAAGCCTT
GGTCGATGTGGTCGGCGATGAATCTTTGAGCTACAAGGAGTTTTTTGAGGCAACCGTCTTGTTGGCTCAG
TCCCTCCACAATTGTGGCTACAAGATGAACGACGTCGTTAGTATCTGTGCTGAAAACAATACCCGTTTCT
TCATTCCAGTCATCGCCGCATGGTATATCGGTATGATCGTGGCTCCAGTCAACGAGAGCTACATTCCCGA
CGAATTGTGTAAAGTCATGGGTATCTCTAAGCCACAGATTGTCTTCACCACTAAGAATATTTTGAACAAA
GTCTTGGAAGTCCAAAGCCGCACCAACTTTATTAAGCGTATCATCATCTTGGACACTGTGGAGAATATTC
ACGGTTGCGAATCTTTGCCTAATTTCATCTCTCGCTATTCAGACGGCAACATCGCAAACTTTAAACCACT
CCACTTCGACCCTGTGGAACAAGTTGCAGCCATTTTGTGTAGCAGCGGTACTACTGGACTCCCAAAGGGA
GTCATGCAGACCCATCAAAACATTTGCGTGCGTTTGATCCATGCTCTCGATCCACGTGTGGGCACTCAGT
TGATTCCTGGTGTCACCGTCTTGGTCTACTTGCCTTTCTTCCATGCTTTCGGCTTTAGCATTACTTTGGG
TTACTTTATGGTCGGTCTCCGCGTGATTATGTTCCGCCGTTTTGATCAGGAGGCTTTCTTGAAAGCCATC
CAAGATTATGAAGTCCGCAGTGTCATCAACGTGCCTAGCGTGATCTTGTTTTTGTCTAAGAGCCCACTCG
TGGACAAGTACGACTTGTCTTCATTGCGTGAATTGTGTTGCGGTGCCGCTCCATTGGCTAAGGAGGTCGC
TGAAGTGGCCGCCAAACGCTTGAATCTTCCAGGTATTCGTTGTGGCTTCGGCCTCACCGAATCTACCAGC
GCTAACATTCACTCTCTCGGTGATGAGTTTAAGAGCGGCTCTTTGGGCCGTGTCACTCCACTCATGGCTG
CTAAGATCGCTGATCGCGAAACTGGTAAGGCTTTGGGTCCGAACCAAGTGGGCGAGTTGTGTATCAAAGG
CCCTATGGTGAGCAAGGGTTATGTCAATAACGTTGAAGCTACCAAGGAGGCCATCGACGACGACGGCTGG
TTGCATTCTGGTGATTTTGGATATTACGACGAAGATGAGCATTTTTACGTCGTGGATCGTTACAAGGAGT
TGATCAAATACAAGGGTAGCCAGGTTGCTCCAGCTGAGTTGGAGGAGATTTTGTTGAAAAATCCATGCAT
TCGCGATGTCGCTGTGGTCGGCATTCCTGATTTGGAGGCCGGCGAATTGCCTTCTGCTTTCGTTGTCAAG
CAGCCTGGTAAAGAAATTACCGCCAAAGAAGTGTATGATTACTTGGCTGAACGTGTGAGCCATACTAAGT
ACTTGCGTGGCGGCGTGCGTTTTGTTGACTCCATCCCTCGTAACGTAACAGGCAAAATTACCCGCAAGGA
GTTGTTGAAACAATTGTTGGAGAAGGCCGGCGGTTAGCTTAAGCATTTTAGACAAGTGCCTATTTATTCA
GATTGATTTTTTATATTGAATATGGATGTTGATTACGACTTGTGTTACGAAGCATGAACATGTGATTTGA
AAAAGTGTTTACGAATAAAAGAACTTTTTTTGCAACCGTTGCTAGTTGAAGTGTAGACTCTGAATGCGAA
GGGTTGCAAATGTGCCCAGTAGAAAAAATATTCCATATTTTTCTGAACTTAATTCAATGAAATACGAGTA
TTACTACAACTGCCAATATCGGAACAATTTAACGAGAGCAAGCTATATAAAATGAATGTTCATTTACACA
AGCTAGAACCAAAACTTGAATTAAAATTTAACATAACTAAATGTAACTAGATAAAAGAGAGACATAACCA
AACGTTCAGAAGGCAGAAGAATTCAGTTAACTCCTGCAGGAATCGATTGGCCGGCCTCACGTGGACGCGT
TATTAATCGTTTAAACCTACGTAACCGCGGCTTAATTAAAGCTAGCCAGCGCTTGAGCTCAGTATAGGAT
ATGGTGATTTAGCAAAATATGCCTCTGTTTTTTTGGTAAGTTGTAGTAATTCGGAATTTTTCGCAACTTT
TCCAGAAATCGCTTTATGCCAAACATATTATACGCAAATTATTTATAATCATGTAATATGTTAAGTCTCT
GGAATTTCATGTCAGCAGTGAAACGAAGTTGCACAGTCTATAGCACCCTTAACGCTGAAGTATTGACTAA
ATGTGTCTATTTTTCTCTTCGTACATTTTAGTCAGATTGTCGAAATCTAAATCTCTACAGGCTGCAACCA
AAGACATCTTGCTGATTCGTATCTCATTTCTAACTCAGCAAAATTTTATTATCCAGCAGACAACAATTAT
CTCCTTTCTTACATGATACTTAGACTTCTAATCTCCTAGTGGATAAGAAAAATAAATCCAAAGAATGGAA
AATGTAAAGCTGCGCTGGTGATGTCCGCTAAGGTCATAAACTCAAGCTACATTGCGTCGAATATTTTGCT
ACGATTGCTCAGAAATAAAATCCATTGTATATCATGAGGGTCAATAATAATAATAATCAACGAGTCCGAT
TGCTGAACCACCCAATAAATATCAATCATGGTCTTACAAGCAAACACAACATACAATAATTATCGGGGCG
GTCCAACAATGTCGGCTCGACTTGTACTGTATGCACCTAGCGTTTTTCATCTGGCATTTATCCGAGTACC
CCTAAACGCTAAAGCGTAGAGAATAATGTAACCTTATCTTGCCGGAGCAACTAACAATCGCCTTGAACAC
AAACTGGGTTGCTCCCCTGTTCTCGAAGTCGAAGAGTAGCTCCTTCTAGCTCCAGTGAAAATGTACAGAT
ACGCAGAGATGGTGACTGTACCTAAACAGACTCCGTTTGCACCTACTCCGTCAGAACAATAGCTCTACAA
TAAAGCCTCCCACCACGCTCCACTTACATATGCATATGCACATACATTGTAAGAGAAGTATGTTGGCCAT
GTAGACACAAACAAGATGTCGGCGACCTACAGATTCTTTTATCCAGCCAATGGAGAGAGAAGGTACTTGT
CAGAGAAGAATGCATGCACCGGGAAATAATGCGGTGTCTGGGGCTTTTGGATGAGTTAAAATACTTCTGA
CCTTGTAGACACCGCAGAGAGCTCCATCGGAAAGAACATGTGAGCAAAAGGCCAGCAAAAGGCCAGGAAC
CGTAAAAAGGCCGCGTTGCTGGCGTTTTTCCATAGGCTCCGCCCCCCTGACGAGCATCACAAAAATCGAC
GCTCAAGTCAGAGGTGGCGAAACCCGACAGGACTATAAAGATACCAGGCGTTTCCCCCTGGAAGCTCCCT
CGTGCGCTCTCCTGTTCCGACCCTGCCGCTTACCGGATACCTGTCCGCCTTTCTCCCTTCGGGAAGCGTG
GCGCTTTCTCATAGCTCACGCTGTAGGTATCTCAGTTCGGTGTAGGTCGTTCGCTCCAAGCTGGGCTGTG
TGCACGAACCCCCCGTTCAGCCCGACCGCTGCGCCTTATCCGGTAACTATCGTCTTGAGTCCAACCCGGT
AAGACACGACTTATCGCCACTGGCAGCAGCCACTGGTAACAGGATTAGCAGAGCGAGGTATGTAGGCGGT
GCTACAGAGTTCTTGAAGTGGTGGCCTAACTACGGCTACACTAGAAGAACAGTATTTGGTATCTGCGCTC
TGCTGAAGCCAGTTACCTTCGGAAAAAGAGTTGGTAGCTCTTGATCCGGCAAACAAACCACCGCTGGTAG
CGGTGGTTTTTTTGTTTGCAAGCAGCAGATTACGCGCAGAAAAAAAGGATCTCAAGAAGATCCTTTGATC
TTTTCTACGGGGTCTGACGCTCAGTGGAACGAAAACTCACGTTAAGGGATTTTGGTCATGAGATTATCAA
AAAGGATCTTCACCTAGATCCTTTTAAATTAAAAATGAAGTTTTAAATCAATCTAAAGTATATATGAGTA
AACTTGGTCTGACAGTTACCAATGCTTAATCAGTGAGGCACCTATCTCAGCGATCTGTCTATTTCGTTCA
TCCATAGTTGCCTGACTCCCCGTCGTGTAGATAACTACGATACGGGAGGGCTTACCATCTGGCCCCAGTG
CTGCAATGATACCGCGAGACCCACGCTCACCGGCTCCAGATTTATCAGCAATAAACCAGCCAGCCGGAAG
GGCCGAGCGCAGAAGTGGTCCTGCAACTTTATCCGCCTCCATCCAGTCTATTAATTGTTGCCGGGAAGCT
AGAGTAAGTAGTTCGCCAGTTAATAGTTTGCGCAACGTTGTTGCCATTGCTACAGGCATCGTGGTGTCAC
GCTCGTCGTTTGGTATGGCTTCATTCAGCTCCGGTTCCCAACGATCAAGGCGAGTTACATGATCCCCCAT
GTTGTGCAAAAAAGCGGTTAGCTCCTTCGGTCCTCCGATCGTTGTCAGAAGTAAGTTGGCCGCAGTGTTA
TCACTCATGGTTATGGCAGCACTGCATAATTCTCTTACTGTCATGCCATCCGTAAGATGCTTTTCTGTGA
CTGGTGAGTACTCAACCAAGTCATTCTGAGAATAGTGTATGCGGCGACCGAGTTGCTCTTGCCCGGCGTC
AATACGGGATAATACCGCGCCACATAGCAGAACTTTAAAAGTGCTCATCATTGGAAAACGTTCTTCGGGG
CGAAAACTCTCAAGGATCTTACCGCTGTTGAGATCCAGTTCGATGTAACCCACTCGTGCACCCAACTGAT
CTTCAGCATCTTTTACTTTCACCAGCGTTTCTGGGTGAGCAAAAACAGGAAGGCAAAATGCCGCAAAAAA
GGGAATAAGGGCGACACGGAAATGTTGAATACTCATACTCTTCCTTTTTCAATATTATTGAAGCATTTAT
CAGGGTTATTGTCTCATGAGCGGATACATATTTGAATGTATTTAGAAAAATAAACAAATAGGGGTTCCGC
GCACATTTCCCCGAAAAGTGCCACCTGACGTC
Features (pLannotate 1.2.2; 5 found; start..end, strand, type, name):
    777..1148    +  CDS            ble: BLE_STRHI - Experimental evidence at protein level: Swiss-Prot protein existence level 1. Binding protein with a strong affinity to the bleomycin family of antibiotics. From Streptoalloteichus hindustanus.
   2399..4027    +  CDS            CBG99luc: green-emitting variant of click beetle luciferase human codon-optimized
   5767..6355    -  rep_origin     ori: high-copy-number ColE1/pMB1/pBR322/pUC origin of replication
   6526..7386    -  CDS            AmpR: β-lactamase; bla; confers resistance to ampicillin, carbenicillin, and related antibiotics
   7387..7491    -  promoter       AmpR promoter: bla
