[The description below was written by a language model from this plasmid's Addgene catalogue record and pLannotate feature annotations shown in this document.]
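Description:
pWR10 is an episomal yeast expression plasmid built as a bioluminescent reporter for Scheffersomyces stipitis. It is a shuttle vector derived from pWR9, differing in that a codon-optimized Sh ble coding sequence (coShBle) replaces the codon-optimized hygromycin phosphotransferase gene of the parent, switching the yeast selection to Zeocin. In E. coli it is propagated through a high-copy ColE1/pUC-type origin and selected with ampicillin via the β-lactamase gene and its native promoter. In S. stipitis it is maintained extrachromosomally by an autonomously replicating sequence taken from chromosome 1 of that yeast. The catalogue lists a total size of about 7.5 kb, consistent with the sequenced record.

The payload consists of two expression cassettes assembled from native S. stipitis regulatory elements. The first places coShBle, which encodes the bleomycin-family binding protein from Streptoalloteichus hindustanus, under the S. stipitis TEF1 promoter and ACT1 terminator; the coding sequence sits between retained BsrGI and NotI sites, so the marker can be exchanged. The second drives coCBG, a synthetic codon-optimized version of the green-emitting click beetle luciferase CBG99, from the S. stipitis TDH3 promoter with the ADH2 terminator. TEF1 and TDH3 are generally strong, constitutively expressed genes in yeasts, so transformants would be expected to be drug resistant and luminescent when luciferin is supplied. The automated annotation detects only the two coding sequences and the bacterial backbone elements; the yeast promoters, terminators and ARS are known from the catalogue fields alone. The plasmid belongs to a bioluminescence- and Cas9-based toolset for modifying wild-type S. stipitis, where it provides a light-based readout of plasmid presence and gene expression.
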