Addgene plasmid #202710: pWR10
Purpose: episomal bioluminescent reporter plasmid for S. stipitis
Depositing lab: J. Brian Robertson. Depositing organization: Middle Tennessee State University. Publication: BLINCAR: a reusable bioluminescent and Cas9-based genetic toolset for repeatedly modifying wild-type Scheffersomyces stipitis. Reichard WD, Smith SE, Robertson JB. mSphere. 2023 Aug 24;8(4):e0022423. doi: 10.1128/msphere.00224-23. Epub 2023 Jun 22. PubMed 37345937.
Backbone
  Vector backbone: pWR9
  Backbone manufacturer: Robertson
  Backbone size w/o insert (bp): 8155
  Total vector size (bp): 7501
  Modifications to backbone: coShBle cds replaced coHPH cds in backbone
  Vector type: Yeast Expression
  Selectable markers: Zeocin
Growth in bacteria
  Bacterial resistance: Ampicillin, 100 μg/mL
  Growth temperature: 37°C
  Growth strain: DH5alpha
  Copy number: High Copy
Gene/Insert 1
  Gene/Insert name: TEF1 promoter (S. stipitis)
  Species: S. stipitis (yeast)
  Insert size (bp): 726
  Entrez Gene: TEF1 (a.k.a. PICST_65303)
Gene/Insert 2
  Gene/Insert name: coShBle
  Species: Synthetic
  Insert size (bp): 375
  Cloning method: Restriction Enzyme; 5′ cloning site BsrGI (not destroyed); 3′ cloning site NotI (not destroyed)
  Sequencing primers: 5′ ACCAGTTCCTCCCATTGTAG
Gene/Insert 3
  Gene/Insert name: ACT1 terminator (S. stipitis)
  Species: S. stipitis (yeast)
  Insert size (bp): 400
Gene/Insert 4
  Gene/Insert name: TDH3 promoter (S. stipitis)
  Species: S. stipitis (yeast)
  Insert size (bp): 749
Gene/Insert 5
  Gene/Insert name: coCBG
  Species: Synthetic
  Insert size (bp): 1629
Gene/Insert 6
  Gene/Insert name: ADH2 terminator (S. stipitis)
  Species: S. stipitis (yeast)
  Insert size (bp): 374
Gene/Insert 7
  Gene/Insert name: ARS from S. stipitis chromosome 1
  Species: S. stipitis (yeast)
  Insert size (bp): 1148
Resource information
  A portion of this plasmid was derived from a plasmid made by: coCBG is a codon optimized version of Promega's CBG99 which was synthesized by GenScript
Terms and licenses: Academic/Nonprofit Terms; Industry Terms: Not Available to Industry
How to cite: pWR10 was a gift from J. Brian Robertson (Addgene plasmid # 202710 ; http://n2t.net/addgene:202710 ; RRID:Addgene_202710)
